>Addgene plasmid #19024 | GST-TAZ | addgene partial sequence | sequence record 132025 | pGEX5 5'-GGGCTGGCAAGCCACGTTTGGTG-3'
ATCGGATCTGATCGAAGGTCGTGGGATCCAGATGGAGAGAGAGAGGATTAGGATGCGTCAAGAGGAGCTC
ATGAGGCAGGAAGCTGCCCTCTGCCGACAGCTCCCCATGGAAACCGAGACCATGGCCCCTGTCAACACGC
CTGCCATGAGCACAGATATGAGATCTGTCACCAACAGTAGCTCAGATCCTTTCCTCAATGGAGGGCCCTA
TCATTCACGGGAGCAGAGCACAGACAGTGGCCTGGGGTTAGGGTGCTACAGTGTCCCCACAACTCCAGAA
GACTTCCTCAGCAACATGGACGAGATGGATACAGGTGAAAATTCCGGTCAGACACCCATGACCGTCAATC
CCCAGCAGACCCGCTTCCCTGATTTCCTGGACTGCCTTCCAGGAACAAATGTTGACCTCGGGACTTTGGA
GTCTGAAGATCTGATCCCTCTCTTCAATGATGTAGAGTCTGTTCTGAACAAAAGCGAGCCCTTTCTAACC
TGGCTGTAATCACTACTGTTGTAACGTGATGCAGCTGTGAGCTGACGCGAGTCTTGGGCCTTGCGGACCA
AGTGATGAGGCAGAGCGGGCCTGCAGCTGCACCACGTTCTGCCTTTGTACTCACACTCCTTGTCCGTGTG
GCCACTTAATCATTGCCTGGTGTTGATTCGCAGGAACTTGCGTTACACAGAAATAAATACTCTCTTTTCA
TTTTCTGCAAGCCTGCATTTCTGTGGCAGATAAAGCAGGATGGGTTGTGCAGAATGACTTTAGAGAATGT
CTGCAGCCCTATGGCTGGGTTTTATTACAGTTAGCTTAAATTCATATATCAACTGATTCTAAGCCATACA
AA
