[The description below was written by a language model from this plasmid's Addgene catalogue record.]
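Description:
GST-TAZ is a bacterial expression plasmid built on a pGEX backbone, designed to produce mouse TAZ (also known as WWTR1; gene symbol Wwtr1) as a fusion to glutathione S-transferase. It is recorded as a high-copy plasmid selected with ampicillin in E. coli. No feature table accompanies the record, so the exact pGEX variant, the origin of replication and the promoter are not stated. pGEX-series vectors generally drive the GST fusion from an IPTG-inducible tac promoter under lacI control, but this cannot be confirmed for this construct from the fields given.

The insert is listed as 788 bp of mouse TAZ sequence, cloned by restriction digestion between EcoRI at the 5′ end and XhoI at the 3′ end; whether these sites survive in the final plasmid is recorded as unknown. The record does not say whether the insert covers the complete coding sequence or only part of it. The GST tag is supplied by the backbone and sits at the N terminus of TAZ, so the fusion protein can be captured on glutathione resin for affinity purification.

TAZ is a WW-domain-containing transcriptional co-activator, and the associated publication concerns its interaction with the transcription factor TTF-1 and the regulation of surfactant protein-C expression. This fits the usual uses of a construct of this kind: making recombinant GST-TAZ in bacteria for purification, and using it as bait in GST pull-down or other in vitro binding assays to test protein–protein interactions.
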