Addgene plasmid #19024: GST-TAZ
Depositing lab: Michael Yaffe. Depositing organization: Massachusetts Institute of Technology. Publication: TAZ interacts with TTF-1 and regulates expression of surfactant protein-C. Park KS, Whitsett JA, Di Palma T, Hong JH, Yaffe MB, Zannini M. J Biol Chem. 2004 Apr 23. 279(17):17384-90. 10.1074/jbc.M312569200 PubMed 14970209.
Backbone
  Vector backbone: pGEX
  Vector type: Bacterial Expression
Growth in bacteria
  Bacterial resistance: Ampicillin, 100 μg/mL
  Growth temperature: 37°C
  Growth strain: DH5alpha
  Copy number: High Copy
Gene/Insert
  Gene/Insert name: TAZ (alt name: WWTR1)
  Species: M. musculus (mouse)
  Insert size (bp): 788
  Entrez Gene: Wwtr1 (a.k.a. 2310058J06Rik, 2610021I22Rik, Taz)
  Tag / fusion protein: GST (N terminal on backbone)
  Cloning method: Restriction Enzyme; 5′ cloning site EcoRI (unknown if destroyed); 3′ cloning site XhoI (unknown if destroyed)
  Sequencing primers: 5′ pGEX-5
Terms and licenses: Academic/Nonprofit Terms; Industry Terms: Not Available to Industry
How to cite: GST-TAZ was a gift from Michael Yaffe (Addgene plasmid # 19024 ; http://n2t.net/addgene:19024 ; RRID:Addgene_19024)
